Addgene plasmid #62184: pMuLE ENTR mCherry L5-L2
Purpose: MuLE (Multiple Lentiviral Expression) Entry vector containing mCherry. Compatible with MultiSite Gateway cloning
Depositing lab: Ian Frew. Depositing organization: University of Zurich. Publication: A versatile modular vector system for rapid combinatorial mammalian genetics. Albers J, Danzer C, Rechsteiner M, Lehmann H, Brandt LP, Hejhal T, Catalano A, Busenhart P, Goncalves AF, Brandt S, Bode PK, Bode-Lesniewska B, Wild PJ, Frew IJ. J Clin Invest. 2015 Mar 9. pii: 79743. doi: 10.1172/JCI79743. PubMed 25751063.
Backbone
  Vector backbone: N/A
  Vector type: Mammalian Expression ; MuLE Gateway Entry Vector
Growth in bacteria
  Bacterial resistance: Kanamycin, 50 μg/mL
  Growth temperature: 37°C
  Growth strain: DH5alpha
  Copy number: High Copy
Gene/Insert
  Gene/Insert name: mCherry
  Species: Synthetic
  Cloning method: Gateway Cloning
  Sequencing primers: 5′ M13-fwd; 3′ M13-rev
Terms and licenses: Academic/Nonprofit Terms; Industry Terms: Not Available to Industry
How to cite: pMuLE ENTR mCherry L5-L2 was a gift from Ian Frew (Addgene plasmid # 62184 ; http://n2t.net/addgene:62184 ; RRID:Addgene_62184)
