[The description below was written by a language model from this plasmid's Addgene catalogue record and pLannotate feature annotations shown in this document.]
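Description:
pMuLE ENTR mCherry L5-L2 is a small (about 3.4 kb) MultiSite Gateway entry plasmid from the MuLE (Multiple Lentiviral Expression) modular vector system. It is not itself a lentiviral vector. It serves as a donor module whose contents are transferred into a lentiviral destination vector by LR recombination. The plasmid is propagated in E. coli from a high-copy ColE1/pUC-type origin and selected with kanamycin through an aph(3')-Ia (KanR) gene. The record gives no named backbone, but the feature table shows typical entry-vector elements. These include rrnB T1 and T2 terminators upstream of the cassette, which shield it from read-through transcription, a T7 promoter next to attL2, and short lacI and lacZα remnants that appear to be non-functional cloning leftovers.

The payload is the coding sequence for mCherry, a monomeric, rapidly maturing red fluorescent protein derived from Discosoma, placed between attL5 and attL2 recombination sites. Just upstream of the reporter the annotation detects only a roughly 30 bp fragment of the SV40 early promoter. No complete promoter is annotated, and the record does not say what drives mCherry expression, so this module may depend on a promoter or other regulatory element supplied by an adjacent module.

The L5-L2 site combination fixes the position and orientation of the module in a multi-fragment LR reaction. It joins to the attL5-compatible end of the preceding entry module and forms the terminal, attL2-flanked element of the assembly. In this way mCherry can be combined with other MuLE entry cassettes in a single lentiviral construct, giving a fluorescent marker for identifying or sorting transduced mammalian cells in combinatorial genetic experiments.
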