Features (pLannotate 1.2.2; 11 found; start..end, strand, type, name):
     21..120     -  protein_bind   attL2: mutant version of attL; recombination site for the Gateway® LR reaction LR Clonase™
    151..169     -  promoter       T7 promoter: promoter for bacteriophage T7 RNA polymerase
    303..1112    +  CDS            KanR: aminoglycoside phosphotransferase; aph(3')-Ia; confers resistance to kanamycin in bacteria or G418 (Geneticin®) in eukaryotes
   1259..1847    +  rep_origin     ori: high-copy-number ColE1/pMB1/pBR322/pUC origin of replication
   2030..2122    +  CDS            lacI (fragment): lac repressor; lacI; The lac repressor binds to the lac operator to inhibit transcription in E. coli. This inhibition can be relieved by adding lactose or isopropyl-β-D-thiogalactopyranoside (IPTG).
   2177..2204    -  terminator     rrnB T2 terminator: transcription terminator T2 from the E. coli rrnB gene
   2336..2379    +  terminator     rrnB T1 terminator: Escherichia coli rrnB; transcription terminator T1 from the E. coli rrnB gene
   2426..2462    -  CDS            lacZα (fragment): LacZα fragment of β-galactosidase; lacZ fragment
   2479..2574    +  protein_bind   attL5: mutant version of attL; recombination site for the Gateway® LR reaction LR Clonase™
   2607..2639    +  promoter       SV40 promoter (fragment): SV40 early promoter
   2649..3356    +  CDS            mCherry: mCherry is a basic (constitutively fluorescent) red fluorescent protein published in 2004, derived from Discosoma sp.. It is reported to be a very rapidly-maturing monomer with low acid sensitivity.
>Addgene plasmid #62184 | pMuLE ENTR mCherry L5-L2 | depositor full sequence | sequence record 101465 | Full Sequence
TCGAGCATGCATCTAGAGGTACCCAGCTTTCTTGTACAAAGTTGGCATTATAAGAAAGCATTGCTTATCA
ATTTGTTGCAACGAACAGGTCACTATCAGTCAAAATAAAATCATTATTTGCCATCCAGCTGCAGGGCGGC
CGCGATATCCCCTATAGTGAGTCGTATTACATGGTCATAGCTGTTTCCTGGCAGCTCTGGCCCGTGTCTC
AAAATCTCTGATGTTACATTGCACAAGATAAAAATATATCATCATGAACAATAAAACTGTCTGCTTACAT
AAACAGTAATACAAGGGGTGTTATGAGCCATATTCAACGGGAAACGTCGAGGCCGCGATTAAATTCCAAC
ATGGATGCTGATTTATATGGGTATAAATGGGCTCGCGATAATGTCGGGCAATCAGGTGCGACAATCTATC
GCTTGTATGGGAAGCCCGATGCGCCAGAGTTGTTTCTGAAACATGGCAAAGGTAGCGTTGCCAATGATGT
TACAGATGAGATGGTCAGACTAAACTGGCTGACGGAATTTATGCCTCTTCCGACCATCAAGCATTTTATC
CGTACTCCTGATGATGCATGGTTACTCACCACTGCGATCCCCGGAAAAACAGCATTCCAGGTATTAGAAG
AATATCCTGATTCAGGTGAAAATATTGTTGATGCGCTGGCAGTGTTCCTGCGCCGGTTGCATTCGATTCC
TGTTTGTAATTGTCCTTTTAACAGCGATCGCGTATTTCGTCTCGCTCAGGCGCAATCACGAATGAATAAC
GGTTTGGTTGATGCGAGTGATTTTGATGACGAGCGTAATGGCTGGCCTGTTGAACAAGTCTGGAAAGAAA
TGCATAAACTTTTGCCATTCTCACCGGATTCAGTCGTCACTCATGGTGATTTCTCACTTGATAACCTTAT
TTTTGACGAGGGGAAATTAATAGGTTGTATTGATGTTGGACGAGTCGGAATCGCAGACCGATACCAGGAT
CTTGCCATCCTATGGAACTGCCTCGGTGAGTTTTCTCCTTCATTACAGAAACGGCTTTTTCAAAAATATG
GTATTGATAATCCTGATATGAATAAATTGCAGTTTCATTTGATGCTCGATGAGTTTTTCTAATCAGAATT
GGTTAATTGGTTGTAACACTGGCAGAGCATTACGCTGACTTGACGGGACGGCGCAAGCTCATGACCAAAA
TCCCTTAACGTGAGTTACGCGTCGTTCCACTGAGCGTCAGACCCCGTAGAAAAGATCAAAGGATCTTCTT
GAGATCCTTTTTTTCTGCGCGTAATCTGCTGCTTGCAAACAAAAAAACCACCGCTACCAGCGGTGGTTTG
TTTGCCGGATCAAGAGCTACCAACTCTTTTTCCGAAGGTAACTGGCTTCAGCAGAGCGCAGATACCAAAT
ACTGTTCTTCTAGTGTAGCCGTAGTTAGGCCACCACTTCAAGAACTCTGTAGCACCGCCTACATACCTCG
CTCTGCTAATCCTGTTACCAGTGGCTGCTGCCAGTGGCGATAAGTCGTGTCTTACCGGGTTGGACTCAAG
ACGATAGTTACCGGATAAGGCGCAGCGGTCGGGCTGAACGGGGGGTTCGTGCACACAGCCCAGCTTGGAG
CGAACGACCTACACCGAACTGAGATACCTACAGCGTGAGCTATGAGAAAGCGCCACGCTTCCCGAAGGGA
GAAAGGCGGACAGGTATCCGGTAAGCGGCAGGGTCGGAACAGGAGAGCGCACGAGGGAGCTTCCAGGGGG
AAACGCCTGGTATCTTTATAGTCCTGTCGGGTTTCGCCACCTCTGACTTGAGCGTCGATTTTTGTGATGC
TCGTCAGGGGGGCGGAGCCTATGGAAAAACGCCAGCAACGCGGCCTTTTTACGGTTCCTGGCCTTTTGCT
GGCCTTTTGCTCACATGTTCTTTCCTGCGTTATCCCCTGATTCTGTGGATAACCGTATTACCGCCTTTGA
GTGAGCTGATACCGCTCGCCGCAGCCGAACGACCGAGCGCAGCGAGTCAGTGAGCGAGGAAGCGGAAGAG
CGCCCAATACGCAAACCGCCTCTCCCCGCGCGTTGGCCGATTCATTAATGCAGCTGGCACGACAGGTTTC
CCGACTGGAAAGCGGGCAGTGAGCGCAACGCAATTAATACGCGTACCGCTAGCCAGGAAGAGTTTGTAGA
AACGCAAAAAGGCCATCCGTCAGGATGGCCTTCTGCTTAGTTTGATGCCTGGCAGTTTATGGCGGGCGTC
CTGCCCGCCACCCTCCGGGCCGTTGCTTCACAACGTTCAAATCCGCTCCCGGCGGATTTGTCCTACTCAG
GAGAGCGTTCACCGACAAACAACAGATAAAACGAAAGGCCCAGTCTTCCGACTGAGCCTTTCGTTTTATT
TGATGCCTGGCAGTTCCCTACTCTCGCGTTAACGCTAGCATGGATGTTTTCCCAGTCACGACGTTGTAAA
ACGACGGCCAGTCTTAAGCTCGGGCCCCAAATAATGATTTTATTTTGACTGATAGTGACCTGTTCGTTGC
AACAAATTGATGAGCAATGCTTTTTTATAATGCCAACTTTGTATACAAAAGTTGGGAGACCCAAGCTTGG
TACCGAGCTCGGATCCGGAGGCTTTTTTGGAGGCCTAGGCTTTTGCAAAAAGCTTACCATGGTGAGCAAG
GGCGAGGAGGATAACATGGCCATCATCAAGGAGTTCATGCGCTTCAAGGTGCACATGGAGGGCTCCGTGA
ACGGCCACGAGTTCGAGATCGAGGGCGAGGGCGAGGGCCGCCCCTACGAGGGCACCCAGACCGCCAAGCT
GAAGGTGACCAAGGGTGGCCCCCTGCCCTTCGCCTGGGACATCCTGTCCCCTCAGTTCATGTACGGCTCC
AAGGCCTACGTGAAGCACCCCGCCGACATCCCCGACTACTTGAAGCTGTCCTTCCCCGAGGGCTTCAAGT
GGGAGCGCGTGATGAACTTCGAGGACGGCGGCGTGGTGACCGTGACCCAGGACTCCTCCCTGCAGGACGG
CGAGTTCATCTACAAGGTGAAGCTGCGCGGCACCAACTTCCCCTCCGACGGCCCCGTAATGCAGAAGAAG
ACCATGGGCTGGGAGGCCTCCTCCGAGCGGATGTACCCCGAGGACGGCGCCCTGAAGGGCGAGATCAAGC
AGAGGCTGAAGCTGAAGGACGGCGGCCACTACGACGCTGAGGTCAAGACCACCTACAAGGCCAAGAAGCC
CGTGCAGCTGCCCGGCGCCTACAACGTCAACATCAAGTTGGACATCACCTCCCACAACGAGGACTACACC
ATCGTGGAACAGTACGAACGCGCCGAGGGCCGCCACTCCACCGGCGGCATGGACGAGCTGTACAAGTAAG
TCGACAATCC
