>Addgene plasmid #62184 | pMuLE ENTR mCherry L5-L2 | addgene partial sequence | sequence record 103949 | M13-F20 5'-TGTAAAACGACGGCCAGT-3'
GACTGATAGTGACCTGTTCGTTGCAACAAATTGATGAGCAATGCTTTTTTATAATGCCAACTTTGTATAC
AAAAGTTGGGAGACCCAAGCTTGGTACCGAGCTCGGATCCGGAGGCTTTTTTGGAGGCCTAGGCTTTTGC
AAAAAGCTTACCATGGTGAGCAAGGGCGAGGAGGATAACATGGCCATCATCAAGGAGTTCATGCGCTTCA
AGGTGCACATGGAGGGCTCCGTGAACGGCCACGAGTTCGAGATCGAGGGCGAGGGCGAGGGCCGCCCCTA
CGAGGGCACCCAGACCGCCAAGCTGAAGGTGACCAAGGGTGGCCCCCTGCCCTTCGCCTGGGACATCCTG
TCCCCTCAGTTCATGTACGGCTCCAAGGCCTACGTGAAGCACCCCGCCGACATCCCCGACTACTTGAAGC
TGTCCTTCCCCGAGGGCTTCAAGTGGGAGCGCGTGATGAACTTCGAGGACGGCGGCGTGGTGACCGTGAC
CCAGGACTCCTCCCTGCAGGACGGCGAGTTCATCTACAAGGTGAAGCTGCGCGGCACCAACTTCCCCTCC
GACGGCCCCGTAATGCAGAAGAAGACCATGGGCTGGGAGGCCTCCTCCGAGCGGATGTACCCCGAGGACG
GCGCCCTGAAGGGCGAGATCAAGCAGAGGCTGAAGCTG
