>Addgene plasmid #62184 | pMuLE ENTR mCherry L5-L2 | addgene partial sequence | sequence record 103950 | M13-Rev 5'-CAGGAAACAGCTATGACC-3'
TGCAGCTGGATGGCAAATAATGATTTTATTTTGACTGATAGTGACCTGTTCGTTGCAACAAATTGATAAG
CAATGCTTTCTTATAATGCCAACTTTGTACAAGAAAGCTGGGTACCTCTAGATGCATGCTCGAGGATTGT
CGACTTACTTGTACAGCTCGTCCATGCCGCCGGTGGAGTGGCGGCCCTCGGCGCGTTCGTACTGTTCCAC
GATGGTGTAGTCCTCGTTGTGGGAGGTGATGTCCAACTTGATGTTGACGTTGTAGGCGCCGGGCAGCTGC
ACGGGCTTCTTGGCCTTGTAGGTGGTCTTGACCTCAGCGTCGTAGTGGCCGCCGTCCTTCAGCTTCAGCC
TCTGCTTGATCTCGCCCTTCAGGGCGCCGTCCTCGGGGTACATCCGCTCGGAGGAGGCCTCCCAGCCCAT
GGTCTTCTTCTGCATTACGGGGCCGTCGGAGGGGAAGTTGGTGCCGCGCAGCTTCACCTTGTAGATGAAC
TCGCCGTCCTGCAGGGAGGAGTCCTGGGTCACGGTCACCACGCCGCCGTCCTCGAAGTTCATCACGCGCT
CCCACTTGAAGCCCTCGGGGAAGGACAGCTTCAAGTAGTCGGGGATGTCGGCGGGGTGCTTCACGTAGGC
CTTGGAGCCGTACATGAACTGAGGGGACAGGATGTCCCAGGCG
